>Addgene plasmid #196332 | pP2_tail_fiber | addgene full sequence | sequence record 393263 | Addgene NGS Result
TAGCTTTCGCTAAGGATGATTTCTGGAATTCGCGGCCGCTTCTAGAGTACGCTCTCCTTGAATGTTGTCT
GGTAGTTCTACAAATGAATCCAGATAGCATAACTTTTATATATTGTGCAATCTCACATGCATGAGCATAA
AATTCAGAACCGTTATCACCACTGCCGGTGCAGCAAAGCTGGCAGCGGCAACCGCGCCGGGAGGGCGGAA
GGTCAACATTACCACGATGGCCGTCGGGGATGGCGGTGGTAAATTGCCTGTCCCGGATGCCGGACAGACC
GGGCTTATCCATGAAGTCTGGCGACATGCGCTGAACAAAATCAGCCAGGACAAACGAAACAGTAATTATA
TTATCGCCGAGCTGGTTATTCCGCCGGAGGTGGGCGGTTTCTGGATGCGTGAGCTTGGCCTGTACGATGA
TGCGGGAACGTTAATTGCCGTGGCGAACATGGCCGAAAGCTATAAGCCAGCCCTTGCCGAAGGCTCAGGA
CGTTCGCAGACCTGTCGCATGGTCATCATCGTCAGCAGTGTGGCCTCAGTGGAGCTGACCATTGACACCA
CAACGGTGATGGCGACGCAGGATTACGTTGATGACAAAATTGCAGAGCACGAACAGTCACGACGTCACCC
GGACGCCTCGCTGACAGCAAAAGGTTTTACTCAGTTAAGCAGTGCGACCAACAGCACGTCTGAAACACTG
GCCGCAACGCCGAAAGCGGTAAAGGCCGCGTATGACCTGGCTAACGGGAAATATACCGCACAGGACGCCA
CCACAGCGCGAAAAGGCCTTGTCCAGCTTAGTAGCGCCACCAACAGCACGTCTGAAACGCTCGCCGCAAC
ACCAAAAGCCGTTAAGACGGTAATGGATGAAACGAACAAAAAAGCGCCATTAAACAGCCCTGCACTGACC
GGAACGCCAACGACGCCAACTGCGCGACAGGGAACGAATAATACTCAGATCGCAAACACGGCTTTCGTTA
TGGCCGCGATTGCCGCCCTTGTAGACTCGTCGCCTGACGCACTGAATACGCTGAACGAGCTGGCGGCGGC
GCTGGGCAATGACCCGAATTTTGCTACCACCATGACTAATGCGCTTGCGGGTAAGCAACCGAAAGATGCT
ACCCTGACGGCGCTGGCGGGGCTTGCTACTGCGGCAGACAGGTTTCCGTATTTTACGGGGAATGATGTTG
CCAGCCTGGCGACCCTGACAAAAGTCGGGCGGGATATTCTGGCTAAATCGACCGTTGCCGCCGTTATCGA
ATATCTCGGTTTACAGGAAACGGTAAACCGAGCCGGGAACGCCGTGCAAAAAAATGGCGATACCTTGTCC
GGTGGACTTACTTTTGAAAACGACTCAATCCTTGCCTGGATTCGAAATACTGACTGGGCGAAGATTGGAT
TTAAAAATGATGCCGATGGTGACACTGATTCATACATGTGGTTTGAAACGGGGGATAACGGCAATGAATA
TTTCAAATGGAGAAGCCGCCAGAGTACCACAACAAAAGACCTGATGACGTTGAAATGGGATGCACTAAAT
ATTCTTGTTAATGCCGTCATTAATGGCTGTTTTGGAGTTGGTACGACGAATGCACTAGGTGGTAGCTCTA
TTGTTCTTGGTGATAATGATACCGGATTTAAACAGAATGGAGACGGTATTCTTGATGTTTATGCTAACAG
TCAGCGTGTATTCCGTTTTCAGAATGGAGTGGCTATTGCTTTTAAAAATATTCAGGCAGGTGATAGTAAA
AAGTTCTCGCTATCCAGCTCTAATACATCCACGAAGAATATTACCTTTAATTTATGGGGTGCTTCCACCC
GTCCAGTGGTTGCAGAGTTAGGCGATGAGGCCGGATGGCATTTCTATAGCCAGCGAAATACAGATAACTC
GGTAATATTTGCTGTTAACGGTCAGATGCAACCCAGCAACTGGGGAAATTTTGATTCCCGCTATGTGAAA
GATGTTCGCCTGGGTACGCGAGTTGTTCAATTGATGGCGCGAGGTGGTCGTTATGAAAAAGCCGGACACA
CGATTACCGGATTAAGAATCATTGGTGAAGTAGATGGCGATGATGAAGCCATCTTCAGGCCGATACAAAA
ATACATCAATGGCACATGGTATAACGTTGCGCAGGTGTAAGTTATGCAGCATTTAAAGAACATTAAGTCA
GGTAATCCAAAAACAAAAGAGCAATATCAGCTAACAAAGAATTTTGATGTTATCTGGTTATGGTCCGAAG
ACGGAAAAAACTGGTATGAGGAAGTGAAGAACTTTCAGCCAGACACAATAAAGATTGTTTACGATGAAAA
TAATATTATTGTCGCTATCACCAGAGATGCTTCAACGCTTAATCCTGAAGGTTTTAGCGTTGTTGAGGTT
CCTGATATTACCTCCAACCGACGTGCTGACGACTCAGGTAAATGGATGTTTAAGGATGGTGCTGTGGTTA
AACGGATTTATACGGCAGATGAACAGCAACAACAGGCAGAATCACAAAAGGCCGCGTTACTTTCCGAAGC
GGAAAACGTTATTCAGCCACTGGAACGCGCTGTCAGGCTGAATATGGCGACGGATGAGGAACGTGCACGA
CTGGAGTCATGGGAACGTTACAGCGTTCTGGTCAGCCGTGTGGATCCTGCAAATCCTGAATGGCCGGAAA
TGCCGCAATAAGGATCCGAATTCGAGCTCCGTCGACAAGCTTGCGGCCGCACTCGAGCACCACCACCACC
ACCACTGAGATCCGGCTGCTAACAAAGCCCGAAAGGAAGCTGAGTTGGCTGCTGCCACCGCTGAGCAATA
ACTAGCATAACCCCTTGGGGCCTCTAAACGGGTCTTGAGGGGTTTTTTGCTGAAAGGAGGAACTATATCC
GGATTAATAATACTAGTAGCGGCCGCTGCAGTCCGGCAAAAAAGGGCAAGGTGTCACCACCCTGCCCTTT
TTCTTTAAAACCGAAAAGATTACTTCGCGTTATGCAGGCTTCCTCGCTCACTGACTCACTGCGCTCGGTC
GTTCGGCTGCGGCGAGCGGTATCAGCTCACTCAAAGGCGGTAATCTCGAGGTTACATTGTCGATCTGTTC
ATGGTGAACAGCTTTGAATGCACCAAAAACTCGTAAAAGCTCTGATGTATCTATCTTTTTTACACCGTTT
TCATCTGTGCATATGGACAGTTTTCCCTTTGATATGTAACGGTGAACAGTTGTTCTACTTTTGTTTGTTA
GTCTTGATGCTTCACTGATAGATACAAGAGCCATAAGAACCTCAGATCCTTCCGTATTTAGCCAGTATGT
TCTCTAGTGTGGTTCGTTGTTTTTGCGTGAGCCATGAGAACGAACCATTGAGATCATACTTACTTTGCAT
GTCACTCAAAAATTTTGCCTCAAAACTGGTGAGCTGAATTTTTGCAGTTAAAGCATCGTGTAGTGTTTTT
CTTAGTCCGTTATGTAGGTAGGAATCTGATGTAATGGTTGTTGGTATTTTGTCACCATTCATTTTTATCT
GGTTGTTCTCAAGTTCGGTTACGAGATCCATTTGTCTATCTAGTTCAACTTGGAAAATCAACGTATCAGT
CGGGCGGCCTCGCTTATCAACCACCAATTTCATATTGCTGTAAGTGTTTAAATCTTTACTTATTGGTTTC
AAAACCCATTGGTTAAGCCTTTTAAACTCATGGTAGTTATTTTCAAGCATTAACATGAACTTAAATTCAT
CAAGGCTAATCTCTATATTTGCCTTGTGAGTTTTCTTTTGTGTTAGTTCTTTTAATAACCACTCATAAAT
CCTCATAGAGTATTTGTTTTCAAAAGACTTAACATGTTCCAGATTATATTTTATGAATTTTTTTAACTGG
AAAAGATAAGGCAATATCTCTTCACTAAAAACTAATTCTAATTTTTCGCTTGAGAACTTGGCATAGTTTG
TCCACTGGAAAATCTCAAAGCCTTTAACCAAAGGATTCCTGATTTCCACAGTTCTCGTCATCAGCTCTCT
GGTTGCTTTAGCTAATACACCATAAGCATTTTCCCTACTGATGTTCATCATCTGAGCGTATTGGTTATAA
GTGAACGATACCGTCCGTTCTTTCCTTGTAGGGTTTTCAATCGTGGGGTTGAGTAGTGCCACACAGCATA
AAATTAGCTTGGTTTCATGCTCCGTTAAGTCATAGCGACTAATCGCTAGTTCATTTGCTTTGAAAACAAC
TAATTCAGACATACATCTCAATTGGTCTAGGTGATTTTAATCACTATACCAATTGAGATGGGCTAGTCAA
TGATAATTACATGTCCTTTTCCTTTGAGTTGTGGGTATCTGTAAATTCTGCTAGACCTTTGCTGGAAAAC
TTGTAAATTCTGCTAGACCCTCTGTAAATTCCGCTAGACCTTTGTGTGTTTTTTTTGTTTATATTCAAGT
GGTTATAATTTATAGAATAAAGAAAGAATAAAAAAAGATAAAAAGAATAGATCCCAGCCCTGTGTATAAC
TCACTACTTTAGTCAGTTCCGCAGTATTACAAAAGGATGTCGCAAACGCTGTTTGCTCCTCTACAAAACA
GACCTTAAAACCCTAAAGGCTTAAGTAGCACCCTCGCAAGCTCGGGCAAATCGCTGAATATTCCTTTTGT
CTCCGACCATCAGGCACCTGAGTCGCTGTCTTTTTCGTGACATTCAGTTCGCTGCGCTCACGGCTCTGGC
AGTGAATGGGGGTAAATGGCACTACAGGCGCCTTTTATGGATTCATGCAAGGAAACTACCCATAATACAA
GAAAAGCCCGTCACGGGCTTCTCAGGGCGTTTTATGGCGGGTCTGCTATGTGGTGCTATCTGACTTTTTG
CTGTTCAGCAGTTCCTGCCCTCTGATTTTCCAGTCTGACCACTTCGGATTATCCCGTGACAGGTCATTCA
GACTGGCTAATGCACCCAGTAAGGCAGCGGTATCATCAACAGGCTTACCCGTCTTACTGTCCCTAGTGCT
TGGATTCTCACCAATAAAAAACGCCCGGCGGCAACCGAGCGTTCTGAACAAATCCAGATGGAGTTCTGAG
GTCATTACTGGATCTATCAACAGGAGTCCAAGCGAGCTCGTAAACTTGGTCTGACAGTTACCAATGCTTA
ATCAGTGAGGCACCTATCTCAGCTATCTGTCTATTTCGTTCATCCATAGTTGCCTGACTCCCCGTCGTGT
AGATAACTACGATACGGGAGGGCTTACCATCTGGCCCCAGTGCTGCAATGATACCGCGAGACCCACGCTC
ACCGGCTCCAGATTTATCAGCAATAAACCAGCCAGCCGGAAGGGCCGAGCGCAGAAGTGGTCCTGCAACT
TTATCCGCCTCCATCCAGTCTATTAATTGTTGCCGGGAAGCTAGAGTAAGTAGTTCGCCAGTTAATAGTT
TGCGCAACGTTGTTGCCATTGCTACAGGCATCGTGGTGTCACGCTCGTCGTTTGGTATGGCTTCATTCAG
CTCCGGTTCCCAACGATCAAGGCGAGTTACATGATCCCCCATGTTGTGCAAAAAAGCGGTTAGCTCCTTC
GGTCCTCCGATCGTTGTCAGAAGTAAGTTGGCCGCAGTGTTATCACTCATGGTTATGGCAGCACTGCATA
ATTCTCTTACTGTCATGCCATCCGTAAGATGCTTTTCTGTGACTGGTGAGTACTCAACCAAGTCATTCTG
AGAATATTGTATGCGGCGACCGAGTTGCTCTTGCCCGGCGTCAATACGGGATAATACCGCGCCACATAGC
AGAACTTTAAAAGTGCTCATCATTGGAAAACGTTCTTCGGGGCGAAAACTCTCAAGGATCTTACCGCTGT
TGAGATCCAGTTCGATGTAACCCACTCGTGCACCCAACTGATCTTCAGCATCTTTTACTTTCACCAGCGT
TTCTGGGTGAGCAAAAACAGGAAGGCAAAATGCCGCAAAAAAGGGAATAAGGGCGACACGGAAATGTTGA
ATACTCATACTCTTCCTTTTTCAATATTATTGAAGCATTTATCAGGGTTATTGTCTCATGAGCGGATACA
TATTTGAATGTATTTAGAAAAATAAACAAATAGGGGTTCCGCGCACATTTCCCATGGTGCCACCTGACGT
CTAAGAAACCATTATTATCATGACATTAACCTATAAAAATAGGCGTATCACGAGGCAGAATTTCAGATAA
AAAAAATCCT
Features (pLannotate 1.2.2; 14 found; start..end, strand, type, name):
     26..47      +  misc_feature   BioBrick prefix: BioBrick prefix for parts that do not start with "ATG"
    131..2137    +  CDS            H: FIBH_BPP2 - Protein inferred from homology: Swiss-Prot protein existence level 3. From Escherichia phage P2 (Bacteriophage P2).
   2144..2668    +  CDS            U: U1_BPMU - Experimental evidence at protein level: Swiss-Prot protein existence level 1. Chaperone involved in tail fiber assembly. Remains associated to the tail fiber and participates in the host receptor binding. Binds to the primary receptor (Probable). Two alternate tail fiber assembly proteins U and U' are encoded extending the host range of the virus. From Escherichia phage Mu (Bacteriophage Mu).
   2718..2735    +  CDS            9xHis (fragment): 9xHis affinity tag
   2745..2794    +  CDS            SET1 (fragment): solubility-enhancement tag derived from T7 phage gene 10B
   2802..2849    +  terminator     T7 terminator: transcription terminator for bacteriophage T7 RNA polymerase
   2881..2901    +  misc_feature   BioBrick suffix: universal suffix for all parts
   2902..2959    +  terminator     his operon terminator: This putative transcriptin terminator from the E. coli his operon has a 2-bp deletion introduced during synthesis. Its efficiency has not been determined.
   3262..4212    -  CDS            Rep101: RepA protein needed for replication with the pSC101 origin; rep101
   4260..4482    -  rep_origin     pSC101 ori: low-copy replication origin that requires the Rep101 protein
   4974..5068    -  terminator     lambda t0 terminator: transcription terminator from phage lambda
   5098..5958    -  CDS            AmpR: β-lactamase; bla; confers resistance to ampicillin, carbenicillin, and related antibiotics
   5959..6063    -  promoter       AmpR promoter: bla
   6150..23      -  terminator     bacterial terminator (across the origin): putative bacterial transcription terminator
