[The description below was written by a language model from this plasmid's Addgene catalogue record and pLannotate feature annotations shown in this document.]
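Description:
pP2_tail_fiber is a low-copy bacterial expression plasmid of about 6.2 kb, built on the BioBrick 4A3 backbone and carrying the tail fiber genes of Escherichia phage P2. It replicates in E. coli through the pSC101 origin together with its required Rep101 (RepA) initiator protein, which accounts for the low copy number. Selection is with ampicillin, via a β-lactamase gene driven by its own bla promoter and followed by a lambda t0 terminator. Additional bacterial terminators flank the cloning region and insulate the insert from backbone transcription.

The roughly 2.5 kb insert sits between the BioBrick prefix and suffix and consists of two adjacent open reading frames. The first is annotated as P2 tail fiber protein H. The second was matched by automated annotation to the phage Mu tail fiber assembly protein U, but given the catalogue entry it most likely represents the homologous P2 chaperone G, which assists fiber assembly. The catalogue states that expression is driven by a P2 late promoter. This promoter is not annotated in the feature table, but presumably lies in the short stretch between the prefix and the start of H. Downstream of the two genes are a partial His-tag sequence, a fragment of a T7 gene 10B-derived solubility tag and a T7 terminator. These look like remnants of a source expression vector, and the record does not indicate that they are fused to G.

A late promoter would tie expression to phage late-gene activation, so the plasmid appears designed to supply H and G in trans. The associated publication concerns tail-engineered P2 particles that deliver antimicrobials into gut pathogens, and this construct provides the native P2 tail fiber.
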