Addgene plasmid #196332: pP2_tail_fiber
Purpose: Plasmid expressing P2 tail fiber H and chaperone protein G
Depositing lab: Baojun Wang. Depositing organization: University of Edinburgh. Publication: Tail-Engineered Phage P2 Enables Delivery of Antimicrobials into Multiple Gut Pathogens. Fa-Arun J, Huan YW, Darmon E, Wang B. ACS Synth Biol. 2023 Feb 17;12(2):596-607. doi: 10.1021/acssynbio.2c00615. Epub 2023 Feb 2. PubMed 36731126.
Backbone
  Vector backbone: 4A3
  Backbone manufacturer: BioBrick
  Backbone size w/o insert (bp): 3629
  Total vector size (bp): 6170
  Vector type: Bacterial Expression
Growth in bacteria
  Bacterial resistance: Ampicillin, 100 μg/mL
  Growth temperature: 37°C
  Growth strain: DH5alpha
  Copy number: Low Copy
Gene/Insert
  Gene/Insert name: P2 tail fiber H and chaperone protein G
  Species: phage P2
  Insert size (bp): 2541
  Promoter: P2 late promoter
  Cloning method: Unknown
  Sequencing primers: 5′ CGTATCACGAGGCAGAATTTC; 3′ ctttcgggctttgttagcag
Terms and licenses: Academic/Nonprofit Terms; Industry Terms: Not Available to Industry
How to cite: pP2_tail_fiber was a gift from Baojun Wang (Addgene plasmid # 196332 ; http://n2t.net/addgene:196332 ; RRID:Addgene_196332)
